Addgene plasmid #48723: pTYB1-pLAC-I98S
Purpose: Bacterial expression of Lacritin Protein with Mutation at protein 98 from Isoleucine to Serine
Depositing lab: Gordon Laurie. Depositing organization: University of Virginia. Publication: Lacritin rescues stressed epithelia via rapid forkhead box O3 (FOXO3)-associated autophagy that restores metabolism. Wang N, Zimmerman K, Raab RW, McKown RL, Hutnik CM, Talla V, Tyler MF 4th, Lee JK, Laurie GW. J Biol Chem. 2013 Jun 21;288(25):18146-61. doi: 10.1074/jbc.M112.436584. Epub 2013 May 2. PubMed 23640897.
Backbone
  Vector backbone: pTYB1
  Backbone manufacturer: New England BioLabs, INC
  Backbone size w/o insert (bp): 7477
  Total vector size (bp): 363
  Vector type: Bacterial Expression
Growth in bacteria
  Bacterial resistance: Ampicillin, 100 μg/mL
  Growth temperature: 37°C
  Growth strain: ER2566
  Growth instructions: Bacterial Strain was selected due to its ability to efficiently express mammalian protein (non-glycosolated) in bacterial cells.
  Copy number: High Copy
Gene/Insert
  Gene/Insert name: Lacritin (alt names: LACRT; pLAC)
  Species: H. sapiens (human)
  Insert size (bp): 363
  Mutation: Isoleucine 98 to Serine
  GenBank ID: NM_033277.1
  Entrez Gene: LACRT
  Promoter: T7
  Tag / fusion protein: Intein (C terminal on insert)
  Cloning method: Restriction Enzyme; 5′ cloning site EcoRI (unknown if destroyed); 3′ cloning site EcoRI (unknown if destroyed)
  Sequencing primers: 5′ ATGGAAGATGCCTCCTCT; 3′ TCATGCCCATGGTTTTAA
Terms and licenses: Academic/Nonprofit Terms; Industry Terms: Not Available to Industry
Depositor comments: Please note that amino acid numbering of this plasmid is relative to amino acid #20 in GenBank reference sequence NP_150593.1. E20 in the reference sequence is considered the first amino acid of lacritin in this plasmid.
How to cite: pTYB1-pLAC-I98S was a gift from Gordon Laurie (Addgene plasmid # 48723 ; http://n2t.net/addgene:48723 ; RRID:Addgene_48723)
