[The description below was written by a language model from this plasmid's Addgene catalogue record.]
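Description:
pTYB1-pLAC-I98S is a bacterial expression plasmid built on the pTYB1 backbone, a commercial intein-fusion vector of about 7.5 kb. It carries a human lacritin (LACRT) coding insert of 363 bp. The plasmid is maintained at high copy in E. coli under ampicillin selection. The recorded host is ER2566, which the depositor chose because it efficiently produces non-glycosylated mammalian protein. The "total vector size" field lists 363 bp, which is clearly the insert length rather than the size of the whole plasmid. No feature table accompanies the record, so the origin of replication and other backbone elements are not itemised.

Expression is driven by a T7 promoter, so it requires a host that supplies T7 RNA polymerase. Lacritin is fused at its C terminus to an intein tag. In pTYB-type vectors, the self-cleaving intein is generally paired with an affinity domain, so the fusion can be captured on a resin and the target protein then released by induced intein cleavage without a residual tag; the record itself lists only "Intein". The insert carries an isoleucine-to-serine substitution at position 98. The depositor notes that numbering starts at glutamate 20 of the reference protein sequence, which is counted as residue 1 of lacritin in this plasmid. The insert is recorded as cloned between EcoRI sites at both ends, and it is unknown whether those sites were preserved.

The stated purpose is bacterial production of the I98S lacritin point mutant. It comes from work on lacritin's rescue of stressed epithelia through FOXO3-associated autophagy, where such a mutant would presumably be compared with the wild-type protein.
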