>Addgene plasmid #48723 | pTYB1-pLAC-I98S | addgene partial sequence | sequence record 72779 | T7 5'-TAATACGACTCACTATAGGG-3'
TAATTTTGTTTAACTTTAAGAAGGAGATATACATATGGAAGATGCCTCCTCTGACTCGACGGGTGCTGAT
CCTGCCCAGGAAGCTGGGACCTCTAAGCCTAATGAAGAGATCTCAGGTCCAGCAGAACCAGCTTCACCCC
CAGAGACAACCACAACAGCCCAGGAGACTTCGGCGGCAGCAGTTCAGGGGACAGCCAAGGTCACCTCAAG
CAGGCAGGAACTAAACCCCCTGAAATCCATAGTGGAGAAAAGTATCTTACTAACAGAACAAGCCCTTGCA
AAAGCAGGAAAAGGAATGCACGGAGGCGTGCCAGGTGGAAAACAATTCAGCGAAAATGGAAGTGAATTTG
CACAAAAATTACTGAAGAAATTCAGTCTATTAAAACCATGGGCATGCTTTGCCAAGGGTACCAATGTTTT
AATGGCGGATGGGTCTATTGAATGTATTGAAAACATTGAGGTTGGTAATAAGGTCATGGGTAAAGATGGC
AGACCTCGTGAGGTAATTAAATTGCCCAGAGGAAGAGAAACTATGTACAGCGTCGTGCAGAAAAGTCAGC
ACAGAGCCCACAAAAGTGACTCAAGTCGTGAAGTGCCAGAATTACTCAAGTTTACGTGTAATGCGACCCA
TGAGTTGGTTGTTAGAACACCTCGTAGTGTCCGCCGTTTGTCTCGTACCATTAAGGGTGTCGAATATTTT
GAAGTTATTACTTTTGAGATGGGCCAAAAGAAAGCCCCCGACGGTAGAATTGTTGAGCTTGTCAAGGAAG
TTTCAAAGAGCTACCCAATATCTGAGGGGCCTGAGAGAGCCAACGAATTAGTAGAATCCTATAGAAA
